>Addgene plasmid #175535 | pcDNA5/FRT/TO_Lifeact_HaloTag7 | addgene full sequence | sequence record 343793 | Addgene NGS Result
CGTATTGGGCGCTCTTCCGCTTCCTCGCTCACTGACTCGCTGCGCTCGGTCGTTCGGCTGCGGCGAGCGG
TATCAGCTCACTCAAAGGCGGTAATACGGTTATCCACAGAATCAGGGGATAACGCAGGAAAGAACATGTG
AGCAAAAGGCCAGCAAAAGGCCAGGAACCGTAAAAAGGCCGCGTTGCTGGCGTTTTTCCATAGGCTCCGC
CCCCCTGACGAGCATCACAAAAATCGACGCTCAAGTCAGAGGTGGCGAAACCCGACAGGACTATAAAGAT
ACCAGGCGTTTCCCCTTGGAAGCTCCCTCGTGCGCTCTCCTGTTCCGACCCTGCCGCTTACCGGATACCT
GTCCGCCTTTCTCCCTTCGGGAAGCGTGGCGCTTTCTCATAGCTCACGCTGTAGGTATCTCAGTTCGGTG
TAGGTCGTTCGCTCCAAGCTGGGCTGTGTGCACGAACCCCCCGTTCAGCCCGACCGCTGCGCCTTATCCG
GTAACTATCGTCTTGAGTCCAACCCGGTAAGACACGACTTATCGCCACTGGCAGCAGCCACTGGTAACAG
GATTAGCAGAGCGAGGTATGTAGGCGGTGCTACAGAGTTCTTGAAGTGGTGGCCTAACTACGGCTACACT
AGAAGAACAGTATTTGGTATCTGCGCTCTGCTGAAGCCAGTTACCTTCGGAAAAAGAGTTGGTAGCTCTT
GATCCGGCAAACAAACCACCGCTGGTAGCGGTGGTTTTTTTGTTTGCAAGCAGCAGATTACGCGCAGAAA
AAAAGGATCTCAAGAAGATCCTTTGATCTTTTCTACGGGGTCTGACGCTCAGTGGAACGAAAACTCACGT
TAAGGGATTTTGGTCATGAGATTATCAAAAAGGATCTTCACCTAGATCCTTTTAAATTAAAAATGAAGTT
TTAAATCAATCTAAAGTATATATGAGTAAACTTGGTCTGACAGTTACCAATGCTTAATCAGTGAGGCACC
TATCTCAGCGATCTGTCTATTTCGTTCATCCATAGTTGCCTGACTCCCCGTCGTGTAGATAACTACGATA
CGGGAGGGCTTACCATCTGGCCCCAGTGCTGCAATGATACCGCGAGACCCACGCTCACCGGCTCCAGATT
TATCAGCAATAAACCAGCCAGCCGGAAGGGCCGAGCGCAGAAGTGGTCCTGCAACTTTATCCGCCTCCAT
CCAGTCTATTAATTGTTGCCGGGAAGCTAGAGTAAGTAGTTCGCCAGTTAATAGTTTGCGCAACGTTGTT
GCCATTGCTACAGGCATCGTGGTGTCACGCTCGTCGTTTGGTATGGCTTCATTCAGCTCCGGTTCCCAAC
GATCAAGGCGAGTTACATGATCCCCCATGTTGTGCAAAAAAGCGGTTAGCTCCTTCGGTCCTCCGATCGT
TGTCAGAAGTAAGTTGGCCGCAGTGTTATCACTCATGGTTATGGCAGCACTGCATAATTCTCTTACTGTC
ATGCCATCCGTAAGATGCTTTTCTGTGACTGGTGAGTACTCAACCAAGTCATTCTGAGAATAGTGTATGC
GGCGACCGAGTTGCTCTTGCCCGGCGTCAATACGGGATAATACCGCGCCACATAGCAGAACTTTAAAAGT
GCTCATCATTGGAAAACGTTCTTCGGGGCGAAAACTCTCAAGGATCTTACCGCTGTTGAGATCCAGTTCG
ATGTAACCCACTCGTGCACCCAACTGATCTTCAGCATCTTTTACTTTCACCAGCGTTTCTGGGTGAGCAA
AAACAGGAAGGCAAAATGCCGCAAAAAAGGGAATAAGGGCGACACGGAAATGTTGAATACTCATACTCTT
CCTTTTTCAATATTATTGAAGCATTTATCAGGGTTATTGTCTCATGAGCGGATACATATTTGAATGTATT
TAGAAAAATAAACAAATAGGGGTTCCGCGCACATTTCCCCGAAAAGTGCCACCTGACGTCGACGGATCGG
GAGATCTCCCGATCCCCTATGGTGCACTCTCAGTACAATCTGCTCTGATGCCGCATAGTTAAGCCAGTAT
CTGCTCCCTGCTTGTGTGTTGGAGGTCGCTGAGTAGTGCGCGAGCAAAATTTAAGCTACAACAAGGCAAG
GCTTGACCGACAATTGCATGAAGAATCTGCTTAGGGTTAGGCGTTTTGCGCTGCTTCGCGATGTACGGGC
CAGATATACGCGTTGACATTGATTATTGACTAGTTATTAATAGTAATCAATTACGGGGTCATTAGTTCAT
AGCCCATATATGGAGTTCCGCGTTACATAACTTACGGTAAATGGCCCGCCTGGCTGACCGCCCAACGACC
CCCGCCCATTGACGTCAATAATGACGTATGTTCCCATAGTAACGCCAATAGGGACTTTCCATTGACGTCA
ATGGGTGGAGTATTTACGGTAAACTGCCCACTTGGCAGTACATCAAGTGTATCATATGCCAAGTACGCCC
CCTATTGACGTCAATGACGGTAAATGGCCCGCCTGGCATTATGCCCAGTACATGACCTTATGGGACTTTC
CTACTTGGCAGTACATCTACGTATTAGTCATCGCTATTACCATGGTGATGCGGTTTTGGCAGTACATCAA
TGGGCGTGGATAGCGGTTTGACTCACGGGGATTTCCAAGTCTCCACCCCATTGACGTCAATGGGAGTTTG
TTTTGGCACCAAAATCAACGGGACTTTCCAAAATGTCGTAACAACTCCGCCCCATTGACGCAAATGGGCG
GTAGGCGTGTACGGTGGGAGGTCTATATAAGCAGAGCTCTCCCTATCAGTGATAGAGATCTCCCTATCAG
TGATAGAGATCGTCGACGAGCTCGTTTAGTGAACCGTCAGATCGCCTGGAGACGCCATCCACGCTGTTTT
GACCTCCATAGAAGACACCGGGACCGATCCAGCCTCCGGACTCTAGCGTTTAAACTTAAGCTTGGTACCG
AGCTCGGATCCACTAGTCCAGTGTGGTGGAATTCTGCAGATATCCAGCAACCATGGGCGTGGCCGACCTG
ATCAAGAAGTTCGAGAGCATCAGCAAGGAGGAGGGGGATCCACCGGTCGCCACCGGATCCGAAATCGGTA
CTGGCTTTCCATTCGACCCCCATTATGTGGAAGTCCTGGGCGAGCGCATGCACTACGTCGATGTTGGTCC
GCGCGATGGCACCCCTGTGCTGTTCCTGCACGGTAACCCGACCTCCTCCTACGTGTGGCGCAACATCATC
CCGCATGTTGCACCGACCCATCGCTGCATTGCTCCAGACCTGATCGGTATGGGCAAATCCGACAAACCAG
ACCTGGGTTATTTCTTCGACGACCACGTCCGCTTCATGGATGCCTTCATCGAAGCCCTGGGTCTGGAAGA
GGTCGTCCTGGTCATTCACGACTGGGGCTCCGCTCTGGGTTTCCACTGGGCCAAGCGCAATCCAGAGCGC
GTCAAAGGTATTGCATTTATGGAGTTCATCCGCCCTATCCCGACCTGGGACGAATGGCCAGAATTTGCCC
GCGAGACCTTCCAGGCCTTCCGCACCACCGACGTCGGCCGCAAGCTGATCATCGATCAGAACGTTTTTAT
CGAGGGTACGCTGCCGATGGGTGTCGTCCGCCCGCTGACTGAAGTCGAGATGGACCATTACCGCGAGCCG
TTCCTGAATCCTGTTGACCGCGAGCCACTGTGGCGCTTCCCAAACGAGCTGCCAATCGCCGGTGAGCCAG
CGAACATCGTCGCGCTGGTCGAAGAATACATGGACTGGCTGCACCAGTCCCCTGTCCCGAAGCTGCTGTT
CTGGGGCACCCCAGGCGTTCTGATCCCACCGGCCGAAGCCGCTCGCCTGGCCAAAAGCCTGCCTAACTGC
AAGGCTGTGGACATCGGCCCGGGTCTGAATCTGCTGCAAGAAGACAACCCGGACCTGATCGGCAGCGAGA
TCGCGCGCTGGCTGTCTACTCTGGAGATTTCCGGTTAACCGCTCGAGTCTAGAGGGCCCGTTTAAACCCG
CTGATCAGCCTCGACTGTGCCTTCTAGTTGCCAGCCATCTGTTGTTTGCCCCTCCCCCGTGCCTTCCTTG
ACCCTGGAAGGTGCCACTCCCACTGTCCTTTCCTAATAAAATGAGGAAATTGCATCGCATTGTCTGAGTA
GGTGTCATTCTATTCTGGGGGGTGGGGTGGGGCAGGACAGCAAGGGGGAGGATTGGGAAGACAATAGCAG
GCATGCTGGGGATGCGGTGGGCTCTATGGCTTCTGAGGCGGAAAGAACCAGCTGGGGCTCTAGGGGGTAT
CCCC
[124 nt withheld, positions 4275-4398]
C
[91 nt withheld, positions 4400-4490]
AGGGTGATGGTTCACGTACCTAGAAGTTCCTATTCCGAAGTTCCTATTCTCTAGAAAGTATAGGAACTTC
CTTGGCCAAAAAGCCTGAACTCACCGCGACGTCTGTCGAGAAGTTTCTGATCGAAAAGTTCGACAGCGTC
TCCGACCTGATGCAGCTCTCGGAGGGCGAAGAATCTCGTGCTTTCAGCTTCGATGTAGGAGGGCGTGGAT
ATGTCCTGCGGGTAAATAGCTGCGCCGATGGTTTCTACAAAGATCGTTATGTTTATCGGCACTTTGCATC
GGCCGCGCTCCCGATTCCGGAAGTGCTTGACATTGGGGAATTCAGCGAGAGCCTGACCTATTGCATCTCC
CGCCGTGCACAGGGTGTCACGTTGCAAGACCTGCCTGAAACCGAACTGCCCGCTGTTCTGCAGCCGGTCG
CGGAGGCCATGGATGCGATCGCTGCGGCCGATCTTAGCCAGACGAGCGGGTTCGGCCCATTCGGACCGCA
AGGAATCGGTCAATACACTACATGGCGTGATTTCATATGCGCGATTGCTGATCCCCATGTGTATCACTGG
CAAACTGTGATGGACGACACCGTCAGTGCGTCCGTCGCGCAGGCTCTCGATGAGCTGATGCTTTGGGCCG
AGGACTGCCCCGAAGTCCGGCACCTCGTGCACGCGGATTTCGGCTCCAACAATGTCCTGACGGACAATGG
CCGCATAACAGCGGTCATTGACTGGAGCGAGGCGATGTTCGGGGATTCCCAATACGAGGTCGCCAACATC
TTCTTCTGGAGGCCGTGGTTGGCTTGTATGGAGCAGCAGACGCGCTACTTCGAGCGGAGGCATCCGGAGC
TTGCAGGATCGCCGCGGCTCCGGGCGTATATGCTCCGCATTGGTCTTGACCAACTCTATCAGAGCTTGGT
TGACGGCAATTTCGATGATGCAGCTTGGGCGCAGGGTCGATGCGACGCAATCGTCCGATCCGGAGCCGGG
ACTGTCGGGCGTACACAAATCGCCCGCAGAAGCGCGGCCGTCTGGACCGATGGCTGTGTAGAAGTACTCG
CCGATAGTGGAAACCGACGCCCCAGCACTCGTCCGAGGGCAAAGGAATAGCACGTACTACGAGATTTCGA
TTCCACCGCCGCCTTCTATGAAAGGTTGGGCTTCGGAATCGTTTTCCGGGACGCCGGCTGGATGATCCTC
CAGCGCGGGGATCTCATGCTGGAGTTCTTCGCCCACCCCAACTTGTTTATTGCAGCTTATAATGGTTACA
AATAAAGCAATAGCATCACAAATTTCACAAATAAAGCATTTTTTTCACTGCATTCTAGTTGTGGTTTGTC
CAAACTCATCAATGTATCTTATCATGTCTGTATACCGTCGACCTCTAGCTAGAGCTTGGCGTAATCATGG
TCATAGCTGTTTCCTGTGTGAAATTGTTATCCGCTCACAATTCCACACAACATACGAGCCGGAAGCATAA
AGTGTAAAGCCTGGGGTGCCTAATGAGTGAGCTAACTCACATTAATTGCGTTGCGCTCACTGCCCGCTTT
CCAGTCGGGAAACCTGTCGTGCCAGCTGCATTAATGAATCGGCCAACGCGCGGGGAGAGGCGGTTTG
Features (pLannotate 1.2.2; 22 found; start..end, strand, type, name):
    195..783     -  rep_origin     ori: high-copy-number ColE1/pMB1/pBR322/pUC origin of replication
    954..1814    -  CDS            AmpR: β-lactamase; bla; confers resistance to ampicillin, carbenicillin, and related antibiotics
   1815..1919    -  promoter       AmpR promoter: bla
   1978..2030    -  misc_feature   bom (fragment): basis of mobility region from pBR322
   2185..2564    +  enhancer       CMV enhancer: human cytomegalovirus immediate early enhancer
   2565..2768    +  promoter       CMV promoter: human cytomegalovirus (CMV) immediate early promoter
   2770..2789    +  promoter       PLtetO-1 promoter (fragment): modified phage lambda PL promoter with tet operator sites (Lutz and Bujard, 1997)
   2791..2810    +  promoter       PLtetO-1 promoter (fragment): modified phage lambda PL promoter with tet operator sites (Lutz and Bujard, 1997)
   2818..2851    +  promoter       TRE3GV promoter (fragment): 3rd-generation Tet-responsive promoter that can be activated by binding of Tet-On® 3G, optimized for retroviral and lentiviral vectors
   2993..3070    +  CDS            ABP140 (fragment): AB140_YEAST - Also known as TRM140. Experimental evidence at protein level: Swiss-Prot protein existence level 1. S-adenosyl-L-methionine-dependent methyltransferase that mediates N(3)-methylcytidine modification of residue 32 of the tRNA anticodon loop of tRNA(Thr) and tRNA(Ser). Binds F-actin and shows weak F-actin cross-linking activity. From Saccharomyces cerevisiae (strain ATCC 204508 / S288c) (Baker's yeast).
   3071..3954    +  CDS            HaloTag® (fragment): modified bacterial dehalogenase that forms covalent bonds with chloroalkane derivatives
   4005..4229    +  polyA_signal   bGH poly(A) signal: bovine growth hormone polyadenylation signal
   4233..4254    +  promoter       SV40 promoter (fragment): SV40 enhancer and early promoter
   4275..4508    +  rep_origin     f1 ori (fragment) (sequence partly withheld): f1 bacteriophage origin of replication; arrow indicates direction of (+) strand synthesis
   4513..4560    +  protein_bind   FRT: FLP-mediated recombination occurs in the 8-bp core sequence TCTAGAAA (Turan and Bode, 2011). FLP recombinase from the Saccharomyces cerevisiae 2μ plasmid
   4568..5590    +  CDS            HygR: aminoglycoside phosphotransferase from E. coli; aph(4)-Ia; confers resistance to hygromycin
   5600..5725    +  CDS            ble (fragment): BLE_KLEPN - Experimental evidence at protein level: Swiss-Prot protein existence level 1. Binding protein with a strong affinity to the bleomycin family of antibiotics. Binds to CL990; an antimitotic-antibiotic compound. From Klebsiella pneumoniae.
   5720..5841    +  polyA_signal   SV40 poly(A) signal: SV40 polyadenylation signal
   5914..5930    -  protein_bind   lac operator: The lac repressor binds to the lac operator to inhibit transcription in E. coli. This inhibition can be relieved by adding lactose or isopropyl-β-D-thiogalactopyranoside (IPTG). lac repressor encoded by lacI
   5938..5968    -  promoter       lac promoter: promoter for the E. coli lac operon
   5983..6004    -  protein_bind   CAP binding site: CAP binding activates transcription in the presence of cAMP. E. coli catabolite activator protein
   6017..12      -  CDS            lacI (fragment) (across the origin): lac repressor; lacI; The lac repressor binds to the lac operator to inhibit transcription in E. coli. This inhibition can be relieved by adding lactose or isopropyl-β-D-thiogalactopyranoside (IPTG).
