[The description below was written by a language model from this plasmid's Addgene catalogue record and pLannotate feature annotations shown in this document.]
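Description:
pcDNA5/FRT/TO_Lifeact_HaloTag7 is a mammalian expression plasmid of about 6.1 kb built on the pcDNA5/FRT/TO backbone. It is designed for tetracycline-regulated expression and for FLP-mediated integration into host cell lines that carry a genomic FRT site. In E. coli it is maintained at high copy through a ColE1/pUC-type origin and selected with ampicillin via the bla gene. Fragments of an f1 origin and of lac regulatory sequences are also annotated as backbone remnants.

The payload is a fusion of Lifeact to HaloTag7. Lifeact is the short F-actin-binding peptide derived from the N-terminus of yeast Abp140, which is why the annotation flags an ABP140 fragment even though the catalogue lists the insert species as human. HaloTag7 is an engineered bacterial dehalogenase that covalently binds chloroalkane-linked ligands such as fluorescent dyes. The fusion is driven by the CMV enhancer and promoter, followed by two short tet operator matches. This corresponds to a CMV/TetO2 arrangement in which transcription is repressed in Tet repressor-expressing cells until tetracycline or doxycycline is added, and is constitutive elsewhere. A bGH polyadenylation signal terminates the transcript.

Downstream, an FRT site directly precedes a hygromycin resistance gene with an SV40 poly(A) signal, and no complete promoter is annotated in front of it. In this backbone design, hygromycin resistance is expected only after FLP recombination places the gene behind a promoter at the genomic FRT locus, which allows selection of isogenic stable lines. The construct is used to place HaloTag7 on actin filaments in mammalian cells for labelling and live-cell fluorescence imaging. It was deposited with work on HaloTag variants for fluorescence lifetime multiplexing.
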