Addgene plasmid #175535: pcDNA5/FRT/TO_Lifeact_HaloTag7
Purpose: Expression of HaloTag7 at the actin filaments of mammalian cells
Depositing lab: Kai Johnsson. Depositing organization: Max Planck Institute for Medical Research. Publication: Engineered HaloTag variants for fluorescence lifetime multiplexing. Frei MS, Tarnawski M, Roberti MJ, Koch B, Hiblot J, Johnsson K. Nat Methods. 2021 Dec 16. pii: 10.1038/s41592-021-01341-x. doi: 10.1038/s41592-021-01341-x. PubMed 34916672.
Backbone
  Vector backbone: pCDNA5/FR/TO
  Vector type: Mammalian Expression
  Selectable markers: Hygromycin
Growth in bacteria
  Bacterial resistance: Ampicillin, 100 μg/mL
  Growth temperature: 37°C
  Growth strain: DH5alpha
  Copy number: High Copy
Gene/Insert
  Gene/Insert name: Lifeact-HaloTag7 (alt name: Lifeact-HaloTag7)
  Species: H. sapiens (human)
  Cloning method: Gibson Cloning
Terms and licenses: Academic/Nonprofit Terms; Industry Terms: Not Available to Industry
How to cite: pcDNA5/FRT/TO_Lifeact_HaloTag7 was a gift from Kai Johnsson (Addgene plasmid # 175535 ; http://n2t.net/addgene:175535 ; RRID:Addgene_175535)
